>Addgene plasmid #220685 | AiP1940 - pAAV-AiE2524m-minBG-SYFP2-WPRE-BGHpA | addgene full sequence | sequence record 462014 | Addgene NGS Result
CCTGCAGGCAGCTGCGCGCTCGCTCGCTCACTGAGGCCGCCCGGGCGTCGGGCGACCTTTGGTCGCCCGG
CCTCAGTGAGCGAGCGAGCGCGCAGAGAGGGAGTGGCCAACTCCATCACTAGGGGTTCCTGCGGCCGCAC
GCGTTGTAAGAGTAATAATCGCTCATCCCTCGTCTCTCATCCCAATTTGCAGCAGATACAAGGCCCAGGG
ATGTCTGAGTTGGTCTTGTCACTACAATAGACAGACTCCTTCTGGCCCAGACCTAGAAATGGCCAGATCC
CTCAGACCTTTCAGCTCCCCTCTGTTCCTGTCATTCATTTTGTTCATATCTACCCTCCCGTTCTGTGCAA
CAAGATCAGTCCTCCATAGAACATCTAAATGTTTAGAATACTTGGATTCAAGGCATATATTATGTAGCAC
TCAGGAAGCAATTTTTTAAAAAGTAAAAAACATTTGCACATTCGCCAAAAAAGATATGCAAATAGGCAAT
ATAGACATGTGGCGAAATGTATACCATTAGCCCTGACAAAAAATGCTAATTAGAGACACGGAGATCAGAG
CTGGTGAGCGCCCGGCTGTCAGAATGTTTGTCTAACATGCAGGAGGCACTGGGTTGGGTTCCCTGTCCAG
AATCAGCTGAATGTGATAGTGTTGATTTCTATCCTGACAGAATCGCCCCAGAGAAGGGCCTCTAAGCCTC
CAGTGAGGAATTAGCTTAAATTACACTGATTTAGGTTGGAAGAAGCATCGAGAAGAAGCATCTACTGTCC
AAGGAACCACTCCTGGCTGGGCTCCTGAACTCTATAAATGAAGAAAGAAAGCTGAGCAGCACGGAGCTCG
GGCTGGGCATAAAAGTCAGGGCAGAGCCATCTATTGCTTACATTTGCTTCTGGGATCCAGATCTTTCGAA
GCTAGCGCTACCGGTCGCCACCATGGTGAGCAAGGGCGAGGAGCTGTTCACCGGGGTGGTGCCCATCCTG
GTCGAGCTGGACGGCGACGTAAACGGCCACAAGTTCAGCGTGTCCGGCGAGGGCGAGGGCGATGCCACCT
ACGGCAAGCTGACCCTGAAGCTGATCTGCACCACCGGCAAGCTGCCCGTGCCCTGGCCCACCCTCGTGAC
CACCCTGGGCTACGGCGTGCAGTGCTTCGCCCGCTACCCCGACCACATGAAGCAGCACGACTTCTTCAAG
TCCGCCATGCCCGAAGGCTACGTCCAGGAGCGCACCATCTTCTTCAAGGACGACGGCAACTACAAGACCC
GCGCCGAGGTGAAGTTCGAGGGCGACACCCTGGTGAACCGCATCGAGCTGAAGGGCATCGACTTCAAGGA
GGACGGCAACATCCTGGGGCACAAGCTGGAGTACAACTACAACAGCCACAACGTCTATATCACCGCCGAC
AAGCAGAAGAACGGCATCAAGGCCAACTTCAAGATCCGCCACAACATCGAGGACGGCGGCGTGCAGCTCG
CCGACCACTACCAGCAGAACACCCCCATCGGCGACGGCCCCGTGCTGCTGCCCGACAACCACTACCTGAG
CTACCAGTCCAAGCTGAGCAAAGACCCCAACGAGAAGCGCGATCACATGGTCCTGCTGGAGTTCGTGACC
GCCGCCGGGATCACTCTCGGCATGGACGAGCTGTACAAGTAAGTCGACGGCGCGCCGCGGCCGCGAATTC
GATATCATAATCAACCTCTGGATTACAAAATTTGTGAAAGATTGACTGGTATTCTTAACTATGTTGCTCC
TTTTACGCTATGTGGATACGCTGCTTTAATGCCTTTGTATCATGCTATTGCTTCCCGTATGGCTTTCATT
TTCTCCTCCTTGTATAAATCCTGGTTAGTTCTTGCCACGGCGGAACTCATCGCCGCCTGCCTTGCCCGCT
GCTGGACAGGGGCTCGGCTGTTGGGCACTGACAATTCCGTGGCTCGAGAGATCTTCGACTGTGCCTTCTA
GTTGCCAGCCATCTGTTGTTTGCCCCTCCCCCGTGCCTTCCTTGACCCTGGAAGGTGCCACTCCCACTGT
CCTTTCCTAATAAAATGAGGAAATTGCATCGCATTGTCTGAGTAGGTGTCATTCTATTCTGGGGGGTGGG
GTGGGGCAGGACAGCAAGGGGGAGGATTGGGAAGACAATAGCAGGCATGAGATCTCACGTGCGGACCGAG
CGGCCGCAGGAACCCCTAGTGATGGAGTTGGCCACTCCCTCTCTGCGCGCTCGCTCGCTCACTGAGGCCG
GGCGACCAAAGGTCGCCCGACGCCCGGGCTTTGCCCGGGCGGCCTCAGTGAGCGAGCGAGCGCGCAGCTG
CCTGCAGGGGCGCCTGATGCGGTATTTTCTCCTTACGCATCTGTGCGGTATTTCACACCGCATA
[95 nt withheld, positions 2375-2469]
T
[46 nt withheld, positions 2471-2516]
C
[141 nt withheld, positions 2518-2658]
CCTTTGACGTTGGAGTCCACGTTCTTT
[37 nt withheld, positions 2686-2722]
ACTCTATCTCGGGCTATTCTTTTGATTTATAAGGGATTTTGCCGATTTCGGTCTATTGGTTAAAAAATGA
GCTGATTTAACAAAAATTTAACGCGAATTTTAACAAAATATTAACGTTTACAATTTTATGGTGCACTCTC
AGTACAATCTGCTCTGATGCCGCATAGTTAAGCCAGCCCCGACACCCGCCAACACCCGCTGACGCGCCCT
GACGGGCTTGTCTGCTCCCGGCATCCGCTTACAGACAAGCTGTGACCGTCTCCGGGAGCTGCATGTGTCA
GAGGTTTTCACCGTCATCACCGAAACGCGCGAGACGAAAGGGCCTCGTGATACGCCTATTTTTATAGGTT
AATGTCATGATAATAATGGTTTCTTAGACGTCAGGTGGCACTTTTCGGGGAAATGTGCGCGGAACCCCTA
TTTGTTTATTTTTCTAAATACATTCAAATATGTATCCGCTCATGAGACAATAACCCTGATAAATGCTTCA
ATAATATTGAAAAAGGAAGAGTATGAGTATTCAACATTTCCGTGTCGCCCTTATTCCCTTTTTTGCGGCA
TTTTGCCTTCCTGTTTTTGCTCACCCAGAAACGCTGGTGAAAGTAAAAGATGCTGAAGATCAGTTGGGTG
CACGAGTGGGTTACATCGAACTGGATCTCAACAGCGGTAAGATCCTTGAGAGTTTTCGCCCCGAAGAACG
TTTTCCAATGATGAGCACTTTTAAAGTTCTGCTATGTGGCGCGGTATTATCCCGTATTGACGCCGGGCAA
GAGCAACTCGGTCGCCGCATACACTATTCTCAGAATGACTTGGTTGAGTACTCACCAGTCACAGAAAAGC
ATCTTACGGATGGCATGACAGTAAGAGAATTATGCAGTGCTGCCATAACCATGAGTGATAACACTGCGGC
CAACTTACTTCTGACAACGATCGGAGGACCGAAGGAGCTAACCGCTTTTTTGCACAACATGGGGGATCAT
GTAACTCGCCTTGATCGTTGGGAACCGGAGCTGAATGAAGCCATACCAAACGACGAGCGTGACACCACGA
TGCCTGTAGCAATGGCAACAACGTTGCGCAAACTATTAACTGGCGAACTACTTACTCTAGCTTCCCGGCA
ACAATTAATAGACTGGATGGAGGCGGATAAAGTTGCAGGACCACTTCTGCGCTCGGCCCTTCCGGCTGGC
TGGTTTATTGCTGATAAATCTGGAGCCGGTGAGCGTGGGTCTCGCGGTATCATTGCAGCACTGGGGCCAG
ATGGTAAGCCCTCCCGTATCGTAGTTATCTACACGACGGGGAGTCAGGCAACTATGGATGAACGAAATAG
ACAGATCGCTGAGATAGGTGCCTCACTGATTAAGCATTGGTAACTGTCAGACCAAGTTTACTCATATATA
CTTTAGATTGATTTAAAACTTCATTTTTAATTTAAAAGGATCTAGGTGAAGATCCTTTTTGATAATCTCA
TGACCAAAATCCCTTAACGTGAGTTTTCGTTCCACTGAGCGTCAGACCCCGTAGAAAAGATCAAAGGATC
TTCTTGAGATCCTTTTTTTCTGCGCGTAATCTGCTGCTTGCAAACAAAAAAACCACCGCTACCAGCGGTG
GTTTGTTTGCCGGATCAAGAGCTACCAACTCTTTTTCCGAAGGTAACTGGCTTCAGCAGAGCGCAGATAC
CAAATACTGTTCTTCTAGTGTAGCCGTAGTTAGGCCACCACTTCAAGAACTCTGTAGCACCGCCTACATA
CCTCGCTCTGCTAATCCTGTTACCAGTGGCTGCTGCCAGTGGCGATAAGTCGTGTCTTACCGGGTTGGAC
TCAAGACGATAGTTACCGGATAAGGCGCAGCGGTCGGGCTGAACGGGGGGTTCGTGCACACAGCCCAGCT
TGGAGCGAACGACCTACACCGAACTGAGATACCTACAGCGTGAGCTATGAGAAAGCGCCACGCTTCCCGA
AGGGAGAAAGGCGGACAGGTATCCGGTAAGCGGCAGGGTCGGAACAGGAGAGCGCACGAGGGAGCTTCCA
GGGGGAAACGCCTGGTATCTTTATAGTCCTGTCGGGTTTCGCCACCTCTGACTTGAGCGTCGATTTTTGT
GATGCTCGTCAGGGGGGCGGAGCCTATGGAAAAACGCCAGCAACGCGGCCTTTTTACGGTTCCTGGCCTT
TTGCTGGCCTTTTGCTCACATGT
Features (pLannotate 1.2.2; 14 found; start..end, strand, type, name):
     12..39      +  repeat_region  AAV2 ITR (fragment): inverted terminal repeat of adeno-associated virus serotype 2 inverted
     68..95      +  repeat_region  AAV2 ITR (fragment): inverted terminal repeat of adeno-associated virus serotype 2 inverted
    933..1649    +  CDS            SYFP2: SYFP2 is a basic (constitutively fluorescent) yellow fluorescent protein published in 2006, derived from Aequorea victoria. It is reported to be a very rapidly-maturing monomer with moderate acid sensitivity.
   1689..1846    +  misc_feature   WPRE (fragment): woodchuck hepatitis virus posttranscriptional regulatory element
   1852..1932    +  misc_feature   WPRE (fragment): woodchuck hepatitis virus posttranscriptional regulatory element
   1949..2060    +  polyA_signal   bGH poly(A) signal: bovine growth hormone polyadenylation signal
   2178..2318    +  repeat_region  AAV2 ITR: inverted terminal repeat of adeno-associated virus serotype 2 inverted
   2323..2374    -  misc_feature   bom (fragment): basis of mobility region from pBR322
   2393..2848    +  rep_origin     f1 ori (sequence partly withheld): f1 bacteriophage origin of replication; arrow indicates direction of (+) strand synthesis
   2849..2898    -  misc_feature   bom (fragment): basis of mobility region from pBR322
   3000..3035    -  CDS            rop (fragment): Rop protein, which maintains plasmids at low copy number; rop
   3130..3234    +  promoter       AmpR promoter: bla
   3235..4095    +  CDS            AmpR: β-lactamase; bla; confers resistance to ampicillin, carbenicillin, and related antibiotics
   4266..4854    +  rep_origin     ori: high-copy-number ColE1/pMB1/pBR322/pUC origin of replication
