[The description below was written by a language model from this plasmid's Addgene catalogue record and pLannotate feature annotations shown in this document.]
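Description:
AiP1940 - pAAV-AiE2524m-minBG-SYFP2-WPRE-BGHpA is an AAV transfer plasmid built on a pAAV2 backbone, intended for packaging a reporter genome into recombinant adeno-associated virus for delivery to brain tissue. In bacteria it is maintained as a high-copy plasmid through a ColE1/pUC-type origin and selected with ampicillin via the β-lactamase gene and its native promoter. An f1 phage origin and small remnants of pBR322 bom and rop sequences are also present in the backbone. The record lists a recombination-deficient growth strain, a common choice for stabilising the repeat-rich ITRs.

The payload lies between AAV2 inverted terminal repeats, which supply the signals for replication and encapsidation of the genome. The annotation detects a complete ITR downstream of the cassette but only short ITR fragments at the upstream end. The enhancer AiE2524m sits upstream of the minimal beta-globin promoter (minBG). Neither element was annotated in the feature table, but the unannotated stretch between the upstream ITR fragments and the reporter is where they would sit, and the depositor notes intact MluI and SgrAI cloning sites. A minimal promoter has little activity alone, so the pattern of expression is dictated by the enhancer. The expressed gene is SYFP2, a fast-maturing monomeric yellow fluorescent protein derived from Aequorea victoria. It is followed by a WPRE, annotated as two fragments, to boost transcript stability and expression, and by a bovine growth hormone polyadenylation signal.

The construct belongs to a collection of enhancer AAVs designed for genetic access to cortical cell types. The fluorescent reporter shows which brain cell populations the enhancer labels, although the record does not state which population AiE2524m targets.
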