Addgene plasmid #220685: AiP1940 - pAAV-AiE2524m-minBG-SYFP2-WPRE-BGHpA
Purpose: AiE2524m is an enhancer sequence, designed to drive AAV-mediated transgene expression in specific populations of brain cells
Depositing lab: Allen Institute for Brain Science & Bosiljka Tasic. Depositing organization: Allen Institute. Publication: A suite of enhancer AAVs and transgenic mouse lines for genetic access to cortical cell types. Ben-Simon Y, Hooper M, Narayan S, Daigle TL, Dwivedi D, Way SW, Oster A, Stafford DA, Mich JK, Taormina MJ, Martinez RA, Opitz-Araya X, Roth JR, Alexander JR, Allen S, Amster A, Arbuckle J, Ayala A, Baker PM, Bakken TE, Barcelli T, Barta S, Bendrick J, Bertagnolli D, Bielstein C, Bishwakarma P, Bowlus J, Boyer G, Brouner K, Casian B, Casper T, Chakka AB, Chakrabarty R, Chance RK, Chavan S, Clark M, Colbert K, Collman F, Daniel S, Departee M, DiValentin P, Donadio N, Dotson N, Egdorf T, Fliss T, Gabitto M, Garcia J, Gary A, Gasperini M, Gloe J, Goldy J, Gore BB, Graybuck L, Greisman N, Haeseleer F, Halterman C, Haradon Z, Hastings SD, Helback O, Ho W, Hockemeyer D, Huang C, Huff S, Hunker A, Johansen N, Jones D, Juneau Z, Kalmbach B, Kannan M, Khem S, Kussick E, Kutsal R, Larsen R, Lee C, Lee AY, Leibly M, Lenz GH, Li S, Liang E, Lusk N, Madigan Z, Malloy J, Malone J, McCue R, Melchor J, Mollenkopf T, Moosman S, Morin E, Newman D, Ng L, Ngo K, Omstead V, Otto S, Oyama A, Pena N, Pham T, Phillips E, Pom CA, Potekhina L, Ransford S, Ray PL, Rette D, Reynoldson C, Rimorin C, Rocha D, Ruiz A, Sanchez REA, Sawyer L, Sedeno-Cortes A, Sevigny JP, Shapovalova N, Shepard N, Shulga L, Sigler AR, Siverts L, Soliman S, Somasundaram S, Staats B, Stewart K, Szelenyi E, Tieu M, Trader C, Tran A, van Velthoven CTJ, Walker M, Wang Y, Weed N, Wirthlin M, Wood T, Wynalda B, Yao Z, Zhou T, Ariza J, Dee N, Reding M, Ronellenfitch K, Mufti S, Sunkin SM, Smith KA, Esposito L, Waters J, Thyagarajan B, Yao S, Lein ES, Zeng H, Levi BP, Ngai J, Ting JT, Tasic B. Cell. 2025 May 16:S0092-8674(25)00513-6. doi: 10.1016/j.cell.2025.05.002. PubMed 40403729.
Backbone
  Vector backbone: pAAV2
  Vector type: AAV
Growth in bacteria
  Bacterial resistance: Ampicillin, 100 μg/mL
  Growth temperature: 37°C
  Growth strain: NEB Stable
  Copy number: High Copy
Gene/Insert
  Gene/Insert name: SYFP2
  Species: Synthetic
  Promoter: minBG
  Cloning method: Gibson Cloning
Terms and licenses: Academic/Nonprofit Terms; Industry Terms: Not Available to Industry
Depositor comments: 5' Cloning Site: MluI (not destroyed), 3' Cloning Site: SgrAI (not destroyed). Please visit https://doi.org/10.1101/2024.06.10.597244 for bioRxiv preprint.
How to cite: AiP1940 - pAAV-AiE2524m-minBG-SYFP2-WPRE-BGHpA was a gift from Allen Institute for Brain Science & Bosiljka Tasic (Addgene plasmid # 220685 ; http://n2t.net/addgene:220685 ; RRID:Addgene_220685)
